Addgene plasmid #42211: pC1-HyPer-2
Purpose: A genetically encoded sensor for H2O2 with expanded dynamic range.
Depositing lab: Vsevolod Belousov. Depositing organization: Shemyakin-Ovchinnikov Institute of Bioorganic Chemistry. Publication: A genetically encoded sensor for H2O2 with expanded dynamic range. Markvicheva KN, Bilan DS, Mishina NM, Gorokhovatsky AY, Vinokurov LM, Lukyanov S, Belousov VV. Bioorg Med Chem. 2011 Feb 1;19(3):1079-84. doi: 10.1016/j.bmc.2010.07.014. Epub 2010 Aug 5. PubMed 20692175.
Backbone
  Vector backbone: pC1
  Backbone size w/o insert (bp): 3982
  Total vector size (bp): 5419
  Vector type: Mammalian Expression
Growth in bacteria
  Bacterial resistance: Kanamycin, 50 μg/mL
  Growth temperature: 37°C
  Growth strain: XL1 Blue
  Copy number: High Copy
Gene/Insert
  Gene/Insert name: HYPER 2
  Species: Synthetic
  Insert size (bp): 1437
  Promoter: CMV
  Cloning method: Restriction Enzyme; 5′ cloning site NheI (not destroyed); 3′ cloning site HindIII (not destroyed)
  Sequencing primers: 5′ cggtgggaggtctatataag; 3′ tgggaggttttttaaagcaag
Terms and licenses: Academic/Nonprofit Terms; Industry Terms: Not Available to Industry
How to cite: pC1-HyPer-2 was a gift from Vsevolod Belousov (Addgene plasmid # 42211 ; http://n2t.net/addgene:42211 ; RRID:Addgene_42211)
