[The description below was written by a language model from this plasmid's Addgene catalogue record and pLannotate feature annotations shown in this document.]
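Description:
pC1-HyPer-2 is a mammalian expression plasmid of about 5.4 kb, built on a pC1 backbone, that carries HyPer-2, a synthetic, genetically encoded fluorescent sensor for hydrogen peroxide described as having an expanded dynamic range. The 1,437 bp sensor coding sequence was cloned between NheI and HindIII sites, both of which remain intact. It sits directly downstream of the human cytomegalovirus immediate early enhancer and promoter, which drive strong constitutive transcription in mammalian cells. A remnant of the multiple cloning site follows the open reading frame, and an SV40 polyadenylation signal terminates the transcript. The automated feature annotation labels this coding sequence as HyPer-3, a closely related later member of the same sensor family. The catalogue record names it HyPer-2, and the annotated length matches the stated insert size exactly, so the label most likely reflects a nearest match in the annotation database rather than a different insert.

The plasmid is propagated in E. coli through a high-copy ColE1/pUC-type origin and selected with kanamycin. Resistance comes from a single Tn5 aminoglycoside phosphotransferase (NeoR/KanR) gene placed behind tandem bacterial (bla-type) and SV40 early promoters and followed by an HSV TK polyadenylation signal. This arrangement lets the same marker confer kanamycin resistance in bacteria and G418 resistance in transfected mammalian cells, so stable lines can be selected. An f1 phage origin is also present and permits single-stranded DNA production. The short large T antigen, ble and bGH poly(A) fragments in the annotation appear to be partial matches to backbone sequence, not functional elements. The construct is suited to transient or stable expression of the sensor for live-cell fluorescence imaging of intracellular H2O2 dynamics.
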