Features (pLannotate 1.2.2; 14 found; start..end, strand, type, name):
     61..364     +  enhancer       CMV enhancer: human cytomegalovirus immediate early enhancer
    365..568     +  promoter       CMV promoter: human cytomegalovirus (CMV) immediate early promoter
    603..2039    +  CDS            HyPer-3: improved fluorescent indicator for intracellular H2O2 (Bilan et al., 2013)
   2040..2083    +  misc_feature   MCS (fragment): multiple cloning site
   2100..2184    +  CDS            large T antigen (fragment): large T antigen from SV40 (simian virus 40)
   2207..2328    +  polyA_signal   SV40 poly(A) signal: SV40 polyadenylation signal
   2362..2790    -  rep_origin     f1 ori (sequence partly withheld): f1 bacteriophage origin of replication; arrow indicates direction of (+) strand synthesis
   2817..2921    +  promoter       AmpR promoter: bla
   2923..3280    +  promoter       SV40 promoter: SV40 enhancer and early promoter
   3315..4109    +  CDS            NeoR/KanR: aminoglycoside phosphotransferase from Tn5; aph(3')-II (or nptII); confers resistance to neomycin, kanamycin, and G418 (Geneticin®)
   4130..4282    +  CDS            ble (fragment): BLE_KLEPN - Experimental evidence at protein level: Swiss-Prot protein existence level 1. Binding protein with a strong affinity to the bleomycin family of antibiotics. Binds to CL990; an antimitotic-antibiotic compound. From Klebsiella pneumoniae.
   4341..4388    +  polyA_signal   HSV TK poly(A) signal: herpes simplex virus thymidine kinase polyadenylation signal (Cole and Stacy, 1985)
   4479..4495    -  polyA_signal   bGH poly(A) signal (fragment): bovine growth hormone polyadenylation signal
   4717..5305    +  rep_origin     ori: high-copy-number ColE1/pMB1/pBR322/pUC origin of replication
>Addgene plasmid #42211 | pC1-HyPer-2 | analyzer sequence | sequence record 69601
TAGTTATTAATAGTAATCAATTACGGGGTCATTAGTTCATAGCCCATATATGGAGTTCCGCGTTACATAA
CTTACGGTAAATGGCCCGCCTGGCTGACCGCCCAACGACCCCCGCCCATTGACGTCAATAATGACGTATG
TTCCCATAGTAACGCCAATAGGGACTTTCCATTGACGTCAATGGGTGGAGTATTTACGGTAAACTGCCCA
CTTGGCAGTACATCAAGTGTATCATATGCCAAGTACGCCCCCTATTGACGTCAATGACGGTAAATGGCCC
GCCTGGCATTATGCCCAGTACATGACCTTATGGGACTTTCCTACTTGGCAGTACATCTACGTATTAGTCA
TCGCTATTACCATGGTGATGCGGTTTTGGCAGTACATCAATGGGCGTGGATAGCGGTTTGACTCACGGGG
ATTTCCAAGTCTCCACCCCATTGACGTCAATGGGAGTTTGTTTTGGCACCAAAATCAACGGGACTTTCCA
AAATGTCGTAACAACTCCGCCCCATTGACGCAAATGGGCGGTAGGCGTGTACGGTGGGAGGTCTATATAA
GCAGAGCTGGTTTAGTGAACCGTCAGATCCGCTAGCGCCACCATGGAGATGGCAAGCCAGCAGGGCGAGA
CGATGTCCGGACCGCTGCACATTGGTTTGATTCCCACAGTTGGACCGTACCTGCTACCGCATATTATCCC
TATGCTGCACCAGACCTTTCCAAAGCTGGAAATGTATCTGCATGAAGCACAGACCCACCAGTTACTGGCG
CAACTGGACAGCGGCAAACTCGATTGCGTGATCCTCGCGCTGGTGAAAGAGAGCGAAGCATTCATTGAAG
TGCCGTTGTTTGATGAGCCAATGTTGCTGGCTATCTATGAAGATCACCCGTGGGCGAACCGCGAATGCGT
ACCGATGGCCGATCTGGCAGGGGAAAAACTGCTGATGCTGGAAGATGGTCACTGTTTGCGCGATCAGGCA
ATGTCCGCCGGCTACAACAGCGACAACGTCTATATCATGGCCGACAAGCAGAAGAACGGCATCAAGGCCA
ACTTCAAGATCCGCCACAACGTCGAGGACGGCAGCGTGCAGCTCGCCGACCACTACCAGCAGAACACCCC
CATCGGCGACGGCCCCGTGCTGCTGCCCGACAACCACTACCTGAGCTTCCAGTCCGTCCTGAGCAAAGAC
CCCAACGAGAAGCGCGATCACATGGTCCTGCTGGAGTTCGTGACCGCCGCCGGGATCACTCTCGGCATGG
ACGAGCTGTACAACGTGGATGGCGGTAGCGGTGGCACCGGCAGCAAGGGCGAGGAGCTGTTCACCGGGGT
GGTGCCCATCCTGGTCGAGCTGGACGGCGACGTAAACGGCCACAAGTTCAGCGTGTCCGGCGAGGGCGAG
GGCGATGCCACCTACGGCAAGCTGACCCTGAAGCTGATCTGCACCACCGGCAAGCTGCCCGTGCCCTGGC
CCACCCTCGTGACCACCCTCGGCTACGGCCTGAAGTGCTTCGCCCGCTACCCCGACCACATGAAGCAGCA
CGACTTCTTCAAGTCCGCCATGCCCGAAGGCTACGTCCAGGAGCGCACCATCTTCTTCAAGGACGACGGC
AACTACAAGACCCGCGCCGAGGTGAAGTTCGAGGGCGACACCCTGGTGAACCGCATCGAGCTGAAGGGCA
TCGGCTTCAAGGAGGACGGCAACATCCTGGGGCACAAGCTGGAGTACAACGGCACCGGTTTCTGTTTTGA
AGCCGGGGCGGATGAAGATACACACTTCCGCGCGACCAGCCTGGAAACTCTGCGCAACATGGTGGCGGTA
GGTAGCGGGATCACTTTACTGCCAGCGCTGGCTGTGCCGCCGGAGCGCAAACGCGATGGGGTTGTTTATC
TGCCGTGCATTAAGCCGGAACCACGCCGCACTATTGGCCTGGTTTATCGTCCTGGCTCACCGCTGCGCAG
CCGCTATGAGCAGCTGGCAGAGGCCATCCGCGCAAGAATGGATGGCCATTTCGATAAAGTTTTAAAACAG
GCGGTTTAAAAGCTTCGAATTCTGCAGTCGACGGTACCGCGGGCCCGGGATCCACCGGATCTAGATAACT
GATCATAATCAGCCATACCACATTTGTAGAGGTTTTACTTGCTTTAAAAAACCTCCCACACCTCCCCCTG
AACCTGAAACATAAAATGAATGCAATTGTTGTTGTTAACTTGTTTATTGCAGCTTATAATGGTTACAAAT
AAAGCAATAGCATCACAAATTTCACAAATAAAGCATTTTTTTCACTGCATTCTAGTTGTGGTTTGTCCAA
ACTCATCAATGTATCTTAACGCGTAAATTGTAAGCGTTAATATTTTGTTAAAATTCGCGTTAAATTTTTG
TTAAATCAGCTCATTTTTTAACCAATAGGCCGAAATCGGCAAAATCCCTTATAAATCAAAAGAATAGACC
GAGATAGGGT
[37 nt withheld, positions 2461-2497]
AAAGAACGTGGACTCCAACGTCAAAGG
[49 nt withheld, positions 2525-2573]
T
[91 nt withheld, positions 2575-2665]
G
[124 nt withheld, positions 2667-2790]
CAGGTGGCACTTTTCGGGGAAATGTGCGCGGAACCCCTATTTGTTTATTTTTCTAAATACATTCAAATAT
GTATCCGCTCATGAGACAATAACCCTGATAAATGCTTCAATAATATTGAAAAAGGAAGAGTCCTGAGGCG
GAAAGAACCAGCTGTGGAATGTGTGTCAGTTAGGGTGTGGAAAGTCCCCAGGCTCCCCAGCAGGCAGAAG
TATGCAAAGCATGCATCTCAATTAGTCAGCAACCAGGTGTGGAAAGTCCCCAGGCTCCCCAGCAGGCAGA
AGTATGCAAAGCATGCATCTCAATTAGTCAGCAACCATAGTCCCGCCCCTAACTCCGCCCATCCCGCCCC
TAACTCCGCCCAGTTCCGCCCATTCTCCGCCCCATGGCTGACTAATTTTTTTTATTTATGCAGAGGCCGA
GGCCGCCTCGGCCTCTGAGCTATTCCAGAAGTAGTGAGGAGGCTTTTTTGGAGGCCTAGGCTTTTGCAAA
GATCGATCAAGAGACAGGATGAGGATCGTTTCGCATGATTGAACAAGATGGATTGCACGCAGGTTCTCCG
GCCGCTTGGGTGGAGAGGCTATTCGGCTATGACTGGGCACAACAGACAATCGGCTGCTCTGATGCCGCCG
TGTTCCGGCTGTCAGCGCAGGGGCGCCCGGTTCTTTTTGTCAAGACCGACCTGTCCGGTGCCCTGAATGA
ACTGCAAGACGAGGCAGCGCGGCTATCGTGGCTGGCCACGACGGGCGTTCCTTGCGCAGCTGTGCTCGAC
GTTGTCACTGAAGCGGGAAGGGACTGGCTGCTATTGGGCGAAGTGCCGGGGCAGGATCTCCTGTCATCTC
ACCTTGCTCCTGCCGAGAAAGTATCCATCATGGCTGATGCAATGCGGCGGCTGCATACGCTTGATCCGGC
TACCTGCCCATTCGACCACCAAGCGAAACATCGCATCGAGCGAGCACGTACTCGGATGGAAGCCGGTCTT
GTCGATCAGGATGATCTGGACGAAGAGCATCAGGGGCTCGCGCCAGCCGAACTGTTCGCCAGGCTCAAGG
CGAGCATGCCCGACGGCGAGGATCTCGTCGTGACCCATGGCGATGCCTGCTTGCCGAATATCATGGTGGA
AAATGGCCGCTTTTCTGGATTCATCGACTGTGGCCGGCTGGGTGTGGCGGACCGCTATCAGGACATAGCG
TTGGCTACCCGTGATATTGCTGAAGAGCTTGGCGGCGAATGGGCTGACCGCTTCCTCGTGCTTTACGGTA
TCGCCGCTCCCGATTCGCAGCGCATCGCCTTCTATCGCCTTCTTGACGAGTTCTTCTGAGCGGGACTCTG
GGGTTCGAAATGACCGACCAAGCGACGCCCAACCTGCCATCACGAGATTTCGATTCCACCGCCGCCTTCT
ATGAAAGGTTGGGCTTCGGAATCGTTTTCCGGGACGCCGGCTGGATGATCCTCCAGCGCGGGGATCTCAT
GCTGGAGTTCTTCGCCCACCCTAGGGGGAGGCTAACTGAAACACGGAAGGAGACAATACCGGAAGGAACC
CGCGCTATGACGGCAATAAAAAGACAGAATAAAACGCACGGTGTTGGGTCGTTTGTTCATAAACGCGGGG
TTCGGTCCCAGGGCTGGCACTCTGTCGATACCCCACCGAGACCCCATTGGGGCCAATACGCCCGCGTTTC
TTCCTTTTCCCCACCCCACCCCCCAAGTTCGGGTGAAGGCCCAGGGCTCGCAGCCAACGTCGGGGCGGCA
GGCCCTGCCATAGCCTCAGGTTACTCATATATACTTTAGATTGATTTAAAACTTCATTTTTAATTTAAAA
GGATCTAGGTGAAGATCCTTTTTGATAATCTCATGACCAAAATCCCTTAACGTGAGTTTTCGTTCCACTG
AGCGTCAGACCCCGTAGAAAAGATCAAAGGATCTTCTTGAGATCCTTTTTTTCTGCGCGTAATCTGCTGC
TTGCAAACAAAAAAACCACCGCTACCAGCGGTGGTTTGTTTGCCGGATCAAGAGCTACCAACTCTTTTTC
CGAAGGTAACTGGCTTCAGCAGAGCGCAGATACCAAATACTGTCCTTCTAGTGTAGCCGTAGTTAGGCCA
CCACTTCAAGAACTCTGTAGCACCGCCTACATACCTCGCTCTGCTAATCCTGTTACCAGTGGCTGCTGCC
AGTGGCGATAAGTCGTGTCTTACCGGGTTGGACTCAAGACGATAGTTACCGGATAAGGCGCAGCGGTCGG
GCTGAACGGGGGGTTCGTGCACACAGCCCAGCTTGGAGCGAACGACCTACACCGAACTGAGATACCTACA
GCGTGAGCTATGAGAAAGCGCCACGCTTCCCGAAGGGAGAAAGGCGGACAGGTATCCGGTAAGCGGCAGG
GTCGGAACAGGAGAGCGCACGAGGGAGCTTCCAGGGGGAAACGCCTGGTATCTTTATAGTCCTGTCGGGT
TTCGCCACCTCTGACTTGAGCGTCGATTTTTGTGATGCTCGTCAGGGGGGCGGAGCCTATGGAAAAACGC
CAGCAACGCGGCCTTTTTACGGTTCCTGGCCTTTTGCTGGCCTTTTGCTCACATGTTCTTTCCTGCGTTA
TCCCCTGATTCTGTGGATAACCGTATTACCGCCATGCAT
