>Addgene plasmid #42211 | pC1-HyPer-2 | depositor partial sequence | sequence record 69600 | HyPer 2
ATGGAGATGGCAAGCCAGCAGGGCGAGACGATGTCCGGACCGCTGCACATTGGTTTGATTCCCACAGTTG
GACCGTACCTGCTACCGCATATTATCCCTATGCTGCACCAGACCTTTCCAAAGCTGGAAATGTATCTGCA
TGAAGCACAGACCCACCAGTTACTGGCGCAACTGGACAGCGGCAAACTCGATTGCGTGATCCTCGCGCTG
GTGAAAGAGAGCGAAGCATTCATTGAAGTGCCGTTGTTTGATGAGCCAATGTTGCTGGCTATCTATGAAG
ATCACCCGTGGGCGAACCGCGAATGCGTACCGATGGCCGATCTGGCAGGGGAAAAACTGCTGATGCTGGA
AGATGGTCACTGTTTGCGCGATCAGGCAATGTCCGCCGGCTACAACAGCGACAACGTCTATATCATGGCC
GACAAGCAGAAGAACGGCATCAAGGCCAACTTCAAGATCCGCCACAACGTCGAGGACGGCAGCGTGCAGC
TCGCCGACCACTACCAGCAGAACACCCCCATCGGCGACGGCCCCGTGCTGCTGCCCGACAACCACTACCT
GAGCTTCCAGTCCGTCCTGAGCAAAGACCCCAACGAGAAGCGCGATCACATGGTCCTGCTGGAGTTCGTG
ACCGCCGCCGGGATCACTCTCGGCATGGACGAGCTGTACAACGTGGATGGCGGTAGCGGTGGCACCGGCA
GCAAGGGCGAGGAGCTGTTCACCGGGGTGGTGCCCATCCTGGTCGAGCTGGACGGCGACGTAAACGGCCA
CAAGTTCAGCGTGTCCGGCGAGGGCGAGGGCGATGCCACCTACGGCAAGCTGACCCTGAAGCTGATCTGC
ACCACCGGCAAGCTGCCCGTGCCCTGGCCCACCCTCGTGACCACCCTCGGCTACGGCCTGAAGTGCTTCG
CCCGCTACCCCGACCACATGAAGCAGCACGACTTCTTCAAGTCCGCCATGCCCGAAGGCTACGTCCAGGA
GCGCACCATCTTCTTCAAGGACGACGGCAACTACAAGACCCGCGCCGAGGTGAAGTTCGAGGGCGACACC
CTGGTGAACCGCATCGAGCTGAAGGGCATCGGCTTCAAGGAGGACGGCAACATCCTGGGGCACAAGCTGG
AGTACAACGGCACCGGTTTCTGTTTTGAAGCCGGGGCGGATGAAGATACACACTTCCGCGCGACCAGCCT
GGAAACTCTGCGCAACATGGTGGCGGTAGGTAGCGGGATCACTTTACTGCCAGCGCTGGCTGTGCCGCCG
GAGCGCAAACGCGATGGGGTTGTTTATCTGCCGTGCATTAAGCCGGAACCACGCCGCACTATTGGCCTGG
TTTATCGTCCTGGCTCACCGCTGCGCAGCCGCTATGAGCAGCTGGCAGAGGCCATCCGCGCAAGAATGGA
TGGCCATTTCGATAAAGTTTTAAAACAGGCGGTTTAA
