>Addgene plasmid #42211 | pC1-HyPer-2 | addgene partial sequence | sequence record 72911 | CMV-F 5'-CGCAAATGGGCGGTAGGCGTG-3'
GTGAACCGTCAGATCCGCTAGCGCCACCATGGAGATGGCAAGCCAGCAGGGCGAGACGATGTCCGGACCG
CTGCACATTGGTTTGATTCCCACAGTTGGACCGTACCTGCTACCGCATATTATCCCTATGCTGCACCAGA
CCTTTCCAAAGCTGGAAATGTATCTGCATGAAGCACAGACCCACCAGTTACTGGCGCAACTGGACAGCGG
CAAACTCGATTGCGTGATCCTCGCGCTGGTGAAAGAGAGCGAAGCATTCATTGAAGTGCCGTTGTTTGAT
GAGCCAATGTTGCTGGCTATCTATGAAGATCACCCGTGGGCGAACCGCGAATGCGTACCGATGGCCGATC
TGGCAGGGGAAAAACTGCTGATGCTGGAAGATGGTCACTGTTTGCGCGATCAGGCAATGTCCGCCGGCTA
CAACAGCGACAACGTCTATATCATGGCCGACAAGCAGAAGAACGGCATCAAGGCCAACTTCAAGATCCGC
CACAACGTCGAGGACGGCAGCGTGCAGCTCGCCGACCACTACCAGCAGAACACCCCCATCGGCGACGGCC
CCGTGCTGCTGCCCGACAACCACTACCTGAGCTTCCAGTCCGTCCTGAGCAAAGACCCCAACGAGAAGCG
CGATCACATGGTCCTGCTGGAGTTCGTGACCGCCGCCGGGATCACTCTCGGCATGGACGAGCTGTACAAC
GTGGATGGCGGTAGCGGTGGCACCGGCAGCAAGGGCGAGGAGCTGTTCACCGGGGTGGTGCCCATCCTGG
TCGAGCTGGACGGCGACGTAAACGGCCACAAGTTCAGCGTGTCCGGCGAGGGCGAGGGCGATGCCACCTA
CGGCAAGCTGACCCTGAAGCTGATCTGCACCACCGGCAAGCTGCCCGTGCCCTGGCCCACCCTCGTGACC
ACCCTCGGCTACGGCCTGAAGTGCTTCGCCCGCTACCCCGACCACATGAAGCAGCACGACTTCTTCA
