>Addgene plasmid #42211 | pC1-HyPer-2 | addgene partial sequence | sequence record 73490 | SV40pA-R 5'-GAAATTTGTGATGCTATTGC-3'
AGGGGGAGGTGTGGGAGGTTTTTTAAAGCAAGTAAAACCTCTACAAATGTGGTATGGCTGATTATGATCA
GTTATCTAGATCCGGTGGATCCCGGGCCCGCGGTACCGTCGACTGCAGAATTCGAAGCTTTTAAACCGCC
TGTTTTAAAACTTTATCGAAATGGCCATCCATTCTTGCGCGGATGGCCTCTGCCAGCTGCTCATAGCGGC
TGCGCAGCGGTGAGCCAGGACGATAAACCAGGCCAATAGTGCGGCGTGGTTCCGGCTTAATGCACGGCAG
ATAAACAACCCCATCGCGTTTGCGCTCCGGCGGCACAGCCAGCGCTGGCAGTAAAGTGATCCCGCTACCT
ACCGCCACCATGTTGCGCAGAGTTTCCAGGCTGGTCGCGCGGAAGTGTGTATCTTCATCCGCCCCGGCTT
CAAAACAGAAACCGGTGCCGTTGTACTCCAGCTTGTGCCCCAGGATGTTGCCGTCCTCCTTGAAGCCGAT
GCCCTTCAGCTCGATGCGGTTCACCAGGGTGTCGCCCTCGAACTTCACCTCGGCGCGGGTCTTGTAGTTG
CCGTCGTCCTTGAAGAAGATGGTGCGCTCCTGGACGTAGCCTTCGGGCATGGCGGACTTGAAGAAGTCGT
GCTGCTTCATGTGGTCGGGGTAGCGGGCGAAGCACTTCAGGCCGTAGCCGAGGGTGGTCACGAGGGTGGG
CCAGGGCACGGGCAGCTTGCCGGTGGTGCAGATCAGCTTCAGGGTCAGCTTGCCGT
